>Addgene plasmid #178715 | pAAV-VTKD4-dTom | addgene full sequence | sequence record 355040 | Addgene NGS Result
CCTGCAGGCAGCTGCGCGCTCGCTCGCTCACTGAGGCCGCCCGGGCGTCGGGCGACCTTTGGTCGCCCGG
CCTCAGTGAGCGAGCGAGCGCGCAGAGAGGGAGTGGCCAACTCCATCACTAGGGGTTCCTGCTAGACTGC
AGAGGGCCCGCGGCCGCACGCGTTTATTCAGAATGTTATGCACTCACAGTGGTTTGGCATGCATCTGGTG
AATTTTTTTTAACGAAAAATTAGTGTTGGTTTCGATGTATGGTAGCATTCTCCCTAACGTAATTTGAATA
ATTCAGCAAAGCCCCACTACCAGCTGTACTTCTGCAGCCTCTTCCATTCTTTTCAGCATTATAATTTTGG
TTAATTTTCAATTTTAGGTCCTACGTCTCTGCAATTTGTGTATGAATAACAGAATAATTTCCCTCTTTTG
TTTCGCCTTTCCTGTTCCTGAATCTAAATAAAGATGGCTTTTTAGTATTAAAAGTGGAAGAAAATTACAG
GTAATTATCTTTGACGGTAAAAACGCTGTAATCAGCGGGCTACATGAAAAATTACTCTAATTATGGCTGC
ATTTAAGAGAATGGAAAAAAACCTTCTTGTGGATAAAAACCTTAAATTGTCCCCAATGTCTGCTTCAAAT
TGGATGGCACTGCAGCTGGAGGCTTTGTTCAGAATTGATCCTGGGGAGCTACGAACCCAAAGTTTCACAG
TAGGAAGCTAGATATCGTTTAAACTTCCTGCAGCCCGGGCTGGGCATAAAAGTCAGGGCAGAGCCATCTA
TTGCTTACATTTGCTTCTAGCCTGCAAGTCGAGGAGCGCAGCCTTCCAGAAGCAGAGCGCGGCGCCTTAA
GCTGCAGAAGTTGGTCGTGAGGCACTGGGCACGTAAGTATCAAGGTTACAAGACAGGTTTAAGGAGACCA
ATAGAAACTGGGCTTGTCGAGACAGAGAAGACTCTTGCGTTTCTGATAGGCACCTATTGGTCTTACTGAC
ATCCACTTTGCCTTTCTCTCCACAGGTGTCCACTCCCAGTTCAATTACAGCTCTTAAGAAAGCTAGCGAA
GTTCCTATTCTCTAGAAAGTATAGGAACTTCCCTCAGCACCATGGCTAGCGGCAGCCTCGGAGTTTGAAT
AGATAGAATAAAATATCTTTATTTTCATTCCATCTGTGTGTTGGTTTTTTGTGTGAGATCTACGGGTGGC
ATCCCTGTGACCCCTCCCCAGTGCCTCTCCTGGCCCTGGAAGTTGCCACTCCAGTGCCCACCAGCCTTGT
CCTAATAAAATTAAGTTGCATCATTTTGTCTGACTAGGTGTCCTTCTATAATATTATGGGGTGGAGGGGG
GTGGTATGGAGCAAGGGGCAAGTTGGGAAGACAACCTGTAGGGCCTGCGGGGTCTATTGGGAACCAAGCT
GGAGTGCAGTGGCACAATCTTGGCTCACTGCAATCTCCGCCTCCTGGGTTCAAGCGATTCTCCTGCCTCA
GGCTCCCGAGTTGTTGGGATTCCAGGCATGCATGACCAGGCTCAGCTAATTTTTGTTTTTTTGGTAGAGA
CGGGGTTTCACCATATTGGCCAGGCTGGTCTCCAACTCCTAATCTCAGGTGATCTACCCACCTTGGCCTC
CCAAATTGCTGGGATTACAGGCGTGAACCACTGCTCCCTTCCCTGTCCTTCTGCCTCAGCTAATTGAGTA
GGGGGGAGGCTAACTGAAACACGGAAGGAGACAATACCGGAAGGAACCCGCGCTATGACGGCAATAAAAA
GACAGAATAAAACGCACGGGTGTTGGGTCGTTTGTTCATAAACGCGGGGTTCGGTCCCAGGGCTGGCACT
CTGTCGATACCCCACCGAGACCCCATTGGGGCCAATACGCCCGCGTTTCTTCCTTTTCCCCACCCCACCC
CCCAAGTTCGGGTGAAGGCCCAGGGCTCGCAGCCAACGTCGGGGCGGCAGGCCGTGGAAGTTCCTATTCT
CTAGAAAGTATAGGAACTTCTCCGGAATAACTTCGTATAGGATACTTTATACGAAGTTATGCAGAATGGT
AGCTGGATTGTAGCTGCTATTAGCAATATGAAACCTCTTAATAACTTCGTATAGCATACATTATACGAAG
TTATAACGCGCCACTAGTGAATTCGAGCTCGGTACCCGGGGATCCTCTAGAGTCGACTTACTTGTACAGC
TCGTCCATGCCGTACAGGAACAGGTGGTGGCGGCCCTCGGAGCGCTCGTACTGTTCCACGATGGTGTAGT
CCTCGTTGTGGGAGGTGATGTCCAGCTTGGTGTCCACGTAGTAGTAGCCGGGCAGTTGCACGGGCTTCTT
GGCCATGTAGATGGTCTTGAACTCCACCAGGTAGTGGCCGCCGTCCTTCAGCTTCAGGGCCTGGTGGATC
TCGCCCTTCAGCACGCCGTCGCGGGGGTACAGGCGCTCGGTGGAGGCCTCCCAGCCCATGGTCTTCTTCT
GCATTACGGGGCCGTCGGGGGGGAAGTTGGTGCCGCGCATCTTCACCTTGTAGATCAGCGTGCCGTCCTG
CAGGGAGGAGTCCTGGGTCACGGTCACCAGACCGCCGTCCTCGAAGTTCATCACGCGCTCCCACTTGAAG
CCCTCGGGGAAGGACAGCTTCTTGTAATCGGGGATGTCGGCGGGGTGCTTCACGTACGCCTTGGAGCCGT
ACATGAACTGGGGGGACAGGATGTCCCAGGCGAAGGGCAGGGGGCCGCCCTTGGTCACCTTCAGCTTGGC
GGTCTGGGTGCCCTCGTAGGGGCGGCCCTCGCCCTCGCCCTCGATCTCGAACTCGTGGCCGTTCATGGAG
CCCTCCATGCGCACCTTGAAGCGCATGAACTCTTTGATGACCTCCTCGCCCTTGCTCACGGCCATGGTGG
CGTCGACCTGCAGGCATGCAAGCTTTACTAGTGGTGGCGCTAGCATAACTTCGTATAAAGTATCCTATAC
GAAGTTATTTGCCTTAACCCAGAAATTATCACTGTTATTCTTTAGAATGGTGCAAAGAATAACTTCGTAT
AATGTATGCTATACGAAGTTATGGCGCGCCAATCAACCTCTGGATTACAAAATTTGTGAAAGATTGACTG
GTATTCTTAACTATGTTGCTCCTTTTACGCTATGTGGATACGCTGCTTTAATGCCTTTGTATCATGCTAT
TGCTTCCCGTATGGCTTTCATTTTCTCCTCCTTGTATAAATCCTGGTTGCTGTCTCTTTATGAGGAGTTG
TGGCCCGTTGTCAGGCAACGTGGCGTGGTGTGCACTGTGTTTGCTGACGCAACCCCCACTGGTTGGGGCA
TTGCCACCACCTGTCAGCTCCTTTCCGGGACTTTCGCTTTCCCCCTCCCTATTGCCACGGCGGAACTCAT
CGCCGCCTGCCTTGCCCGCTGCTGGACAGGGGCTCGGCTGTTGGGCACTGACAATTCCGTGGTGTTGTCG
GGGAAGCTGACGTCCTTTCCATGGCTGCTCGCCTGTGTTGCCACCTGGATTCTGCGCGGGACGTCCTTCT
GCTACGTCCCTTCGGCCCTCAATCCAGCGGACCTTCCTTCCCGCGGCCTGCTGCCGGCTCTGCGGCCTCT
TCCGCGTCTTCGCCTTCGCCCTCAGACGAGTCGGATCTCCCTTTGGGCCGCCTCCCCGCCTGGATCCTGT
GCCTTCTAGTTGCCAGCCATCTGTTGTTTGCCCCTCCCCCGTGCCTTCCTTGACCCTGGAAGGTGCCACT
CCCACTGTCCTTTCCTAATAAAATGAGGAAATTGCATCGCATTGTCTGAGTAGGTGTCATTCTATTCTGG
GGGGTGGGGTGGGGCAGGACAGCAAGGGGGAGGATTGGGAAGACAATAGCAGGCATGCTGGGGATGCGGT
GGGCTCTATGGCAGGAACCCCTAGTGATGGAGTTGGCCACTCCCTCTCTGCGCGCTCGCTCGCTCACTGA
GGCCGGGCGACCAAAGGTCGCCCGACGCCCGGGCTTTGCCCGGGCGGCCTCAGTGAGCGAGCGAGCGCGC
AGCTGCCTGCAGGGGCGCCTGATGCGGTATTTTCTCCTTACGCATCTGTGCGGTATTTCACACCGCATA
[95 nt withheld, positions 4060-4154]
T
[46 nt withheld, positions 4156-4201]
C
[141 nt withheld, positions 4203-4343]
CCTTTGACGTTGGAGTCCACGTTCTTT
[37 nt withheld, positions 4371-4407]
ACTCTATCTCGGGCTATTCTTTTGATTTATAAGGGATTTTGCCGATTTCGGTCTATTGGTTAAAAAATGA
GCTGATTTAACAAAAATTTAACGCGAATTTTAACAAAATATTAACGTTTACAATTTTATGGTGCACTCTC
AGTACAATCTGCTCTGATGCCGCATAGTTAAGCCAGCCCCGACACCCGCCAACACCCGCTGACGCGCCCT
GACGGGCTTGTCTGCTCCCGGCATCCGCTTACAGACAAGCTGTGACCGTCTCCGGGAGCTGCATGTGTCA
GAGGTTTTCACCGTCATCACCGAAACGCGCGAGACGAAAGGGCCTCGTGATACGCCTATTTTTATAGGTT
AATGTCATGATAATAATGGTTTCTTAGACGTCAGGTGGCACTTTTCGGGGAAATGTGCGCGGAACCCCTA
TTTGTTTATTTTTCTAAATACATTCAAATATGTATCCGCTCATGAGACAATAACCCTGATAAATGCTTCA
ATAATATTGAAAAAGGAAGAGTATGAGTATTCAACATTTCCGTGTCGCCCTTATTCCCTTTTTTGCGGCA
TTTTGCCTTCCTGTTTTTGCTCACCCAGAAACGCTGGTGAAAGTAAAAGATGCTGAAGATCAGTTGGGTG
CACGAGTGGGTTACATCGAACTGGATCTCAACAGCGGTAAGATCCTTGAGAGTTTTCGCCCCGAAGAACG
TTTTCCAATGATGAGCACTTTTAAAGTTCTGCTATGTGGCGCGGTATTATCCCGTATTGACGCCGGGCAA
GAGCAACTCGGTCGCCGCATACACTATTCTCAGAATGACTTGGTTGAGTACTCACCAGTCACAGAAAAGC
ATCTTACGGATGGCATGACAGTAAGAGAATTATGCAGTGCTGCCATAACCATGAGTGATAACACTGCGGC
CAACTTACTTCTGACAACGATCGGAGGACCGAAGGAGCTAACCGCTTTTTTGCACAACATGGGGGATCAT
GTAACTCGCCTTGATCGTTGGGAACCGGAGCTGAATGAAGCCATACCAAACGACGAGCGTGACACCACGA
TGCCTGTAGCAATGGCAACAACGTTGCGCAAACTATTAACTGGCGAACTACTTACTCTAGCTTCCCGGCA
ACAATTAATAGACTGGATGGAGGCGGATAAAGTTGCAGGACCACTTCTGCGCTCGGCCCTTCCGGCTGGC
TGGTTTATTGCTGATAAATCTGGAGCCGGTGAGCGTGGGTCTCGCGGTATCATTGCAGCACTGGGGCCAG
ATGGTAAGCCCTCCCGTATCGTAGTTATCTACACGACGGGGAGTCAGGCAACTATGGATGAACGAAATAG
ACAGATCGCTGAGATAGGTGCCTCACTGATTAAGCATTGGTAACTGTCAGACCAAGTTTACTCATATATA
CTTTAGATTGATTTAAAACTTCATTTTTAATTTAAAAGGATCTAGGTGAAGATCCTTTTTGATAATCTCA
TGACCAAAATCCCTTAACGTGAGTTTTCGTTCCACTGAGCGTCAGACCCCGTAGAAAAGATCAAAGGATC
TTCTTGAGATCCTTTTTTTCTGCGCGTAATCTGCTGCTTGCAAACAAAAAAACCACCGCTACCAGCGGTG
GTTTGTTTGCCGGATCAAGAGCTACCAACTCTTTTTCCGAAGGTAACTGGCTTCAGCAGAGCGCAGATAC
CAAATACTGTTCTTCTAGTGTAGCCGTAGTTAGGCCACCACTTCAAGAACTCTGTAGCACCGCCTACATA
CCTCGCTCTGCTAATCCTGTTACCAGTGGCTGCTGCCAGTGGCGATAAGTCGTGTCTTACCGGGTTGGAC
TCAAGACGATAGTTACCGGATAAGGCGCAGCGGTCGGGCTGAACGGGGGGTTCGTGCACACAGCCCAGCT
TGGAGCGAACGACCTACACCGAACTGAGATACCTACAGCGTGAGCTATGAGAAAGCGCCACGCTTCCCGA
AGGGAGAAAGGCGGACAGGTATCCGGTAAGCGGCAGGGTCGGAACAGGAGAGCGCACGAGGGAGCTTCCA
GGGGGAAACGCCTGGTATCTTTATAGTCCTGTCGGGTTTCGCCACCTCTGACTTGAGCGTCGATTTTTGT
GATGCTCGTCAGGGGGGCGGAGCCTATGGAAAAACGCCAGCAACGCGGCCTTTTTACGGTTCCTGGCCTT
TTGCTGGCCTTTTGCTCACATGT
Features (pLannotate 1.2.2; 28 found; start..end, strand, type, name):
     12..39      +  repeat_region  AAV2 ITR (fragment): inverted terminal repeat of adeno-associated virus serotype 2 inverted
     68..95      +  repeat_region  AAV2 ITR (fragment): inverted terminal repeat of adeno-associated virus serotype 2 inverted
    873..1005    +  intron         chimeric intron: chimera between introns from human β-globin and immunoglobulin heavy chain genes
   1048..1081    +  protein_bind   FRT (minimal): supports FLP-mediated excision but not integration (Turan and Bode, 2011) FLP recombinase from the Saccharomyces cerevisiae 2μ plasmid
   1127..1175    +  polyA_signal   poly(A) signal: synthetic polyadenylation signal
   1184..1660    +  polyA_signal   hGH poly(A) signal: human growth hormone polyadenylation signal
   1739..1787    +  polyA_signal   HSV TK poly(A) signal: herpes simplex virus thymidine kinase polyadenylation signal (Cole and Stacy, 1985)
   1878..1894    -  polyA_signal   bGH poly(A) signal (fragment): bovine growth hormone polyadenylation signal
   1947..1980    +  protein_bind   FRT (minimal): supports FLP-mediated excision but not integration (Turan and Bode, 2011) FLP recombinase from the Saccharomyces cerevisiae 2μ plasmid
   1987..2020    +  protein_bind   lox2272: Cre-mediated recombination occurs in the 8-bp core sequence (GGATACTT). lox2272 sites are compatible with each other, but incompatible with loxP or loxN sites (Lee and Saito, 1988). Cre recombinase
   2021..2070    -  intron         β-globin intron (fragment): internally truncated intron from human β-globin
   2071..2104    +  protein_bind   loxP: Cre-mediated recombination occurs in the 8-bp core sequence (GCATACAT). Cre recombinase
   2119..2157    +  misc_feature   MCS (fragment): pUC18/19 multiple cloning site
   2161..2859    -  CDS            dTomato: dTomato is a basic (constitutively fluorescent) orange fluorescent protein published in 2004, derived from Discosoma sp.. It is reported to be a somewhat slowly-maturing dimer with low acid sensitivity.
   2872..2895    +  misc_feature   MCS (fragment): pUC18/19 multiple cloning site
   2915..2948    -  protein_bind   lox2272: Cre-mediated recombination occurs in the 8-bp core sequence (GGATACTT). lox2272 sites are compatible with each other, but incompatible with loxP or loxN sites (Lee and Saito, 1988). Cre recombinase
   2949..2998    -  intron         β-globin intron (fragment): internally truncated intron from human β-globin
   2999..3032    -  protein_bind   loxP: Cre-mediated recombination occurs in the 8-bp core sequence (GCATACAT). Cre recombinase
   3041..3629    +  misc_feature   WPRE: woodchuck hepatitis virus posttranscriptional regulatory element
   3637..3861    +  polyA_signal   bGH poly(A) signal: bovine growth hormone polyadenylation signal
   3863..4003    +  repeat_region  AAV2 ITR: inverted terminal repeat of adeno-associated virus serotype 2 inverted
   4008..4059    -  misc_feature   bom (fragment): basis of mobility region from pBR322
   4078..4533    +  rep_origin     f1 ori (sequence partly withheld): f1 bacteriophage origin of replication; arrow indicates direction of (+) strand synthesis
   4534..4583    -  misc_feature   bom (fragment): basis of mobility region from pBR322
   4685..4720    -  CDS            rop (fragment): Rop protein, which maintains plasmids at low copy number; rop
   4815..4919    +  promoter       AmpR promoter: bla
   4920..5780    +  CDS            AmpR: β-lactamase; bla; confers resistance to ampicillin, carbenicillin, and related antibiotics
   5951..6539    +  rep_origin     ori: high-copy-number ColE1/pMB1/pBR322/pUC origin of replication
