[The description below was written by a language model from this plasmid's Addgene catalogue record and pLannotate feature annotations shown in this document.]
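Description:
pAAV-VTKD4-dTom is a 6.6 kb adeno-associated virus transfer plasmid built on the pAAV-VTKD4 backbone and designed for intersectional, Cre- and Flp-dependent (CRE-ON / FLP-ON) expression of the red-orange fluorescent protein dTomato in cortical interneurons. It is maintained in E. coli as a high-copy plasmid through a ColE1/pUC-type origin with ampicillin selection (AmpR under its own promoter), and it also carries an f1 phage origin. The expression cassette lies between AAV2 inverted terminal repeats, which direct replication and packaging of the genome into AAV particles. The 3' ITR is annotated in full, whereas only short fragments of the 5' ITR were detected.

According to the catalogue entry, transcription is driven by the Dlx enhancer, which restricts expression to forebrain GABAergic interneurons. The feature table does not annotate this enhancer or a minimal promoter, but an unannotated stretch upstream of the chimeric β-globin/immunoglobulin intron is where such elements would be expected. Downstream of the intron, two minimal FRT sites in the same orientation flank a transcriptional stop block made of several polyadenylation signals (synthetic, hGH and HSV TK, plus a bGH fragment). Flp excises this block. The dTomato coding sequence follows in antisense orientation, bracketed by oppositely oriented lox2272 and loxP pairs in a DIO/FLEx arrangement, so that Cre inverts it into the sense orientation and locks it there. Both recombinases are therefore required for expression. A WPRE and a bGH polyadenylation signal improve transcript stability and 3' end processing. The construct serves to label interneuron subpopulations defined by combined Cre and Flp driver activity.
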