Addgene plasmid #178715: pAAV-VTKD4-dTom
Purpose: AAV vector for Cre- and Flp-dependent transgene expression (CRE-ON / FLP-ON) of dTom in cortical interneurons under the control of the Dlx enhancer (Dimidschstein et al 2016)
Depositing lab: Jordane Dimidschstein. Depositing organization: Broad Institute. Publication: A versatile viral toolkit for functional discovery in the nervous system. Pouchelon G, Vergara J, McMahon J, Gorissen BL, Lin JD, Vormstein-Schneider D, Niehaus JL, Burbridge TJ, Wester JC, Sherer M, Fernandez-Otero M, Allaway KC, Pelkey K, Chittajallu R, McBain CJ, Fan M, Nasse JS, Wildenberg GA, Fishell G, Dimidschstein J. Cell Rep Methods. 2022 May 26;2(6):100225. doi: 10.1016/j.crmeth.2022.100225. eCollection 2022 Jun 20. PubMed 35784651.
Backbone
  Vector backbone: pAAV-VTKD4
  Vector type: AAV
Growth in bacteria
  Bacterial resistance: Ampicillin, 100 μg/mL
  Growth temperature: 37°C
  Growth strain: NEB Stable
  Copy number: High Copy
Gene/Insert
  Gene/Insert name: dTom
  Species: Synthetic
  Cloning method: Gibson Cloning
Terms and licenses: Academic/Nonprofit Terms; Industry Terms: Not Available to Industry
How to cite: pAAV-VTKD4-dTom was a gift from Jordane Dimidschstein (Addgene plasmid # 178715 ; http://n2t.net/addgene:178715 ; RRID:Addgene_178715)
